>Addgene plasmid #111799 | pcDNA-Flag-Sesn-C mSesn2 (delAB) | addgene full sequence | sequence record 212844 | Addgene NGS Result
ACTAGTTATTAATAGTAATCAATTACGGGGTCATTAGTTCATAGCCCATATATGGAGTTCCGCGTTACAT
AACTTACGGTAAATGGCCCGCCTGGCTGACCGCCCAACGACCCCCGCCCATTGACGTCAATAATGACGTA
TGTTCCCATAGTAACGCCAATAGGGACTTTCCATTGACGTCAATGGGTGGAGTATTTACGGTAAACTGCC
CACTTGGCAGTACATCAAGTGTATCATATGCCAAGTACGCCCCCTATTGACGTCAATGACGGTAAATGGC
CCGCCTGGCATTATGCCCAGTACATGACCTTATGGGACTTTCCTACTTGGCAGTACATCTACGTATTAGT
CATCGCTATTACCATGGTGATGCGGTTTTGGCAGTACATCAATGGGCGTGGATAGCGGTTTGACTCACGG
GGATTTCCAAGTCTCCACCCCATTGACGTCAATGGGAGTTTGTTTTGGCACCAAAATCAACGGGACTTTC
CAAAATGTCGTAACAACTCCGCCCCATTGACGCAAATGGGCGGTAGGCGTGTACGGTGGGAGGTCTATAT
AAGCAGAGCTCTCTGGCTAACTAGAGAACCCACTGCTTACTGGCTTATCGAAATTAATACGACTCACTAT
AGGGAGACCCAAGCTTGGTACCGAGCTCGGATCCACCGCCATGGACTACAAGGACGATGATGACAAGGGC
GAATTCGACATCCTATGCTTTGTGGAGGACCCCGCATTTGGATATGAAGACTTCACTCGTCGAGGGACTC
AGGCGCCCCCAACCTTCCGTGCCCAGGATTATACCTGGGAAGACCATGGCTACTCGCTGATCCAGAGGCT
CTACCCTGAGGGAGGGCAGCTGCTGGATGAGAAGTTCCAGGTAGCCTGCAGCCTCACCTATAACACCATC
GCCATGCACAGTGGCGTGGACACCTCCATGCTCCGCAGGGCCATCTGGAACTACATCCACTGCGTCTTTG
GCATCAGATACGATGACTATGATTACGGCGAGGTAAACCAGCTCCTGGAACGGAACCTCAAAATCTATAT
CAAGACGGTGGCCTGCTACCCTGAGAAGACGACCCGTAGGATGTACAACCTCTTTTGGAGGCACTTCCGC
CACTCAGAGAAGGTTCATGTGAACTTGCTGCTCCTTGAAGCCCGCATGCAAGCGGCCCTGCTCTATGCCC
TGCGCGCCATCACCCGGTACATGACCTGAGTCGAGCATGCATCTAGAGGGCCCTATTCTATAGTGTCACC
TAAATGCTAGAGCTCGCTGATCAGCCTCGACTGTGCCTTCTAGTTGCCAGCCATCTGTTGTTTGCCCCTC
CCCCGTGCCTTCCTTGACCCTGGAAGGTGCCACTCCCACTGTCCTTTCCTAATAAAATGAGGAAATTGCA
TCGCATTGTCTGAGTAGGTGTCATTCTATTCTGGGGGGTGGGGTGGGGCAGGACAGCAAGGGGGAGGATT
GGGAAGACAATAGCAGGCATGCTGGGGATGCGGTGGGCTCTATGGCTTCTGAGGCGGAAAGAACCAGCTG
GGGCTCTAGGGGGTATCCCC
[124 nt withheld, positions 1561-1684]
C
[91 nt withheld, positions 1686-1776]
A
[49 nt withheld, positions 1778-1826]
CCTTTGACGTTGGAGTCCACGTTCTTT
[37 nt withheld, positions 1854-1890]
ACCCTATCTCGGTCTATTCTTTTGATTTATAAGGGATTTTGCCGATTTCGGCCTATTGGTTAAAAAATGA
GCTGATTTAACAAAAATTTAACGCGAATTAATTCTGTGGAATGTGTGTCAGTTAGGGTGTGGAAAGTCCC
CAGGCTCCCCAGCAGGCAGAAGTATGCAAAGCATGCATCTCAATTAGTCAGCAACCATAGTCCCGCCCCT
AACTCCGCCCATCCCGCCCCTAACTCCGCCCAGTTCCGCCCATTCTCCGCCCCATGGCTGACTAATTTTT
TTTATTTATGCAGAGGCCGAGGCCGCCTCTGCCTCTGAGCTATTCCAGAAGTAGTGAGGAGGCTTTTTTG
GAGGCCTAGGCTTTTGCAAAAAGCTCCCGGGAGCTTGTATATCCATTTTCGGATCTGATCAAGAGACAGG
ATGAGGATCGTTTCGCATGATTGAACAAGATGGATTGCACGCAGGTTCTCCGGCCGCTTGGGTGGAGAGG
CTATTCGGCTATGACTGGGCACAACAGACAATCGGCTGCTCTGATGCCGCCGTGTTCCGGCTGTCAGCGC
AGGGGCGCCCGGTTCTTTTTGTCAAGACCGACCTGTCCGGTGCCCTGAATGAACTGCAGGACGAGGCAGC
GCGGCTATCGTGGCTGGCCACGACGGGCGTTCCTTGCGCAGCTGTGCTCGACGTTGTCACTGAAGCGGGA
AGGGACTGGCTGCTATTGGGCGAAGTGCCGGGGCAGGATCTCCTGTCATCTCACCTTGCTCCTGCCGAGA
AAGTATCCATCATGGCTGATGCAATGCGGCGGCTGCATACGCTTGATCCGGCTACCTGCCCATTCGACCA
CCAAGCGAAACATCGCATCGAGCGAGCACGTACTCGGATGGAAGCCGGTCTTGTCGATCAGGATGATCTG
GACGAAGAGCATCAGGGGCTCGCGCCAGCCGAACTGTTCGCCAGGCTCAAGGCGCGCATGCCCGACGGCG
AGGATCTCGTCGTGACCCATGGCGATGCCTGCTTGCCGAATATCATGGTGGAAAATGGCCGCTTTTCTGG
ATTCATCGACTGTGGCCGGCTGGGTGTGGCGGACCGCTATCAGGACATAGCGTTGGCTACCCGTGATATT
GCTGAAGAGCTTGGCGGCGAATGGGCTGACCGCTTCCTCGTGCTTTACGGTATCGCCGCTCCCGATTCGC
AGCGCATCGCCTTCTATCGCCTTCTTGACGAGTTCTTCTGAGCGGGACTCTGGGGTTCGAAATGACCGAC
CAAGCGACGCCCAACCTGCCATCACGAGATTTCGATTCCACCGCCGCCTTCTATGAAAGGTTGGGCTTCG
GAATCGTTTTCCGGGACGCCGGCTGGATGATCCTCCAGCGCGGGGATCTCATGCTGGAGTTCTTCGCCCA
CCCCAACTTGTTTATTGCAGCTTATAATGGTTACAAATAAAGCAATAGCATCACAAATTTCACAAATAAA
GCATTTTTTTCACTGCATTCTAGTTGTGGTTTGTCCAAACTCATCAATGTATCTTATCATGTCTGTATAC
CGTCGACCTCTAGCTAGAGCTTGGCGTAATCATGGTCATAGCTGTTTCCTGTGTGAAATTGTTATCCGCT
CACAATTCCACACAACATACGAGCCGGAAGCATAAAGTGTAAAGCCTGGGGTGCCTAATGAGTGAGCTAA
CTCACATTAATTGCGTTGCGCTCACTGCCCGCTTTCCAGTCGGGAAACCTGTCGTGCCAGCTGCATTAAT
GAATCGGCCAACGCGCGGGGAGAGGCGGTTTGCGTATTGGGCGCTCTTCCGCTTCCTCGCTCACTGACTC
GCTGCGCTCGGTCGTTCGGCTGCGGCGAGCGGTATCAGCTCACTCAAAGGCGGTAATACGGTTATCCACA
GAATCAGGGGATAACGCAGGAAAGAACATGTGAGCAAAAGGCCAGCAAAAGGCCAGGAACCGTAAAAAGG
CCGCGTTGCTGGCGTTTTTCCATAGGCTCCGCCCCCCTGACGAGCATCACAAAAATCGACGCTCAAGTCA
GAGGTGGCGAAACCCGACAGGACTATAAAGATACCAGGCGTTTCCCCCTGGAAGCTCCCTCGTGCGCTCT
CCTGTTCCGACCCTGCCGCTTACCGGATACCTGTCCGCCTTTCTCCCTTCGGGAAGCGTGGCGCTTTCTC
ATAGCTCACGCTGTAGGTATCTCAGTTCGGTGTAGGTCGTTCGCTCCAAGCTGGGCTGTGTGCACGAACC
CCCCGTTCAGCCCGACCGCTGCGCCTTATCCGGTAACTATCGTCTTGAGTCCAACCCGGTAAGACACGAC
TTATCGCCACTGGCAGCAGCCACTGGTAACAGGATTAGCAGAGCGAGGTATGTAGGCGGTGCTACAGAGT
TCTTGAAGTGGTGGCCTAACTACGGCTACACTAGAAGAACAGTATTTGGTATCTGCGCTCTGCTGAAGCC
AGTTACCTTCGGAAAAAGAGTTGGTAGCTCTTGATCCGGCAAACAAACCACCGCTGGTAGCGGTGGTTTT
TTTGTTTGCAAGCAGCAGATTACGCGCAGAAAAAAAGGATCTCAAGAAGATCCTTTGATCTTTTCTACGG
GGTCTGACGCTCAGTGGAACGAAAACTCACGTTAAGGGATTTTGGTCATGAGATTATCAAAAAGGATCTT
CACCTAGATCCTTTTAAATTAAAAATGAAGTTTTAAATCAATCTAAAGTATATATGAGTAAACTTGGTCT
GACAGTTACCAATGCTTAATCAGTGAGGCACCTATCTCAGCGATCTGTCTATTTCGTTCATCCATAGTTG
CCTGACTCCCCGTCGTGTAGATAACTACGATACGGGAGGGCTTACCATCTGGCCCCAGTGCTGCAATGAT
ACCGCGAGACCCACGCTCACCGGCTCCAGATTTATCAGCAATAAACCAGCCAGCCGGAAGGGCCGAGCGC
AGAAGTGGTCCTGCAACTTTATCCGCCTCCATCCAGTCTATTAATTGTTGCCGGGAAGCTAGAGTAAGTA
GTTCGCCAGTTAATAGTTTGCGCAACGTTGTTGCCATTGCTACAGGCATCGTGGTGTCACGCTCGTCGTT
TGGTATGGCTTCATTCAGCTCCGGTTCCCAACGATCAAGGCGAGTTACATGATCCCCCATGTTGTGCAAA
AAAGCGGTTAGCTCCTTCGGTCCTCCGATCGTTGTCAGAAGTAAGTTGGCCGCAGTGTTATCACTCATGG
TTATGGCAGCACTGCATAATTCTCTTACTGTCATGCCATCCGTAAGATGCTTTTCTGTGACTGGTGAGTA
CTCAACCAAGTCATTCTGAGAATAGTGTATGCGGCGACCGAGTTGCTCTTGCCCGGCGTCAATACGGGAT
AATACCGCGCCACATAGCAGAACTTTAAAAGTGCTCATCATTGGAAAACGTTCTTCGGGGCGAAAACTCT
CAAGGATCTTACCGCTGTTGAGATCCAGTTCGATGTAACCCACTCGTGCACCCAACTGATCTTCAGCATC
TTTTACTTTCACCAGCGTTTCTGGGTGAGCAAAAACAGGAAGGCAAAATGCCGCAAAAAAGGGAATAAGG
GCGACACGGAAATGTTGAATACTCATACTCTTCCTTTTTCAATATTATTGAAGCATTTATCAGGGTTATT
GTCTCATGAGCGGATACATATTTGAATGTATTTAGAAAAATAAACAAATAGGGGTTCCGCGCACATTTCC
CCGAAAAGTGCCACCTGACGTCGACGGATCGGGAGATCTCCCGATCCCCTATGGTGCACTCTCAGTACAA
TCTGCTCTGATGCCGCATAGTTAAGCCAGTATCTGCTCCCTGCTTGTGTGTTGGAGGTCGCTGAGTAGTG
CGCGAGCAAAATTTAAGCTACAACAAGGCAAGGCTTGACCGACAATTGCATGAAGAATCTGCTTAGGGTT
AGGCGTTTTGCGCTGCTTCGCGATGTACGGGCCAGATATACGCGTTGACATTGATTATTG
Features (pLannotate 1.2.2; 22 found; start..end, strand, type, name):
    367..570     +  promoter       CMV promoter: human cytomegalovirus (CMV) immediate early promoter
    566..599     +  LTR            5' LTR (truncated) (fragment): truncated 5' long terminal repeat (LTR) from HIV-1
    615..633     +  promoter       T7 promoter: promoter for bacteriophage T7 RNA polymerase
    673..698     +  CDS            3xFLAG (fragment): three tandem FLAG® epitope tags
    707..1216    +  CDS            Sesn2 (fragment): SESN2_MOUSE - Experimental evidence at protein level: Swiss-Prot protein existence level 1. Functions as an intracellular leucine sensor that negatively regulates the TORC1 signaling pathway through the GATOR complex. In absence of leucine, binds the GATOR subcomplex GATOR2 and prevents TORC1 signaling. Binding of leucine to SESN2 disrupts its interaction with GATOR2 thereby activating the TORC1 signaling pathway (PubMed:18692468, PubMed:25259925). This stress-inducible metabolic regulator also plays a role in protection against oxidative and genotoxic stresses. May negatively regulate protein
   1247..1265    -  promoter       SP6 promoter: promoter for bacteriophage SP6 RNA polymerase
   1291..1515    +  polyA_signal   bGH poly(A) signal: bovine growth hormone polyadenylation signal
   1519..1540    +  promoter       SV40 promoter (fragment): SV40 enhancer and early promoter
   1561..1989    +  rep_origin     f1 ori (sequence partly withheld): f1 bacteriophage origin of replication; arrow indicates direction of (+) strand synthesis
   2042..2252    +  promoter       SV40 promoter: SV40 early promoter
   2327..3118    +  CDS            neo: KKA2_KLEPN - Also known as kan, nptII. Experimental evidence at protein level: Swiss-Prot protein existence level 1. Resistance to kanamycin, neomycin, paromomycin, ribostamycin, butirosin and gentamicin B. From Klebsiella pneumoniae.
   3142..3300    +  CDS            ble (fragment): BLE_KLEPN - Experimental evidence at protein level: Swiss-Prot protein existence level 1. Binding protein with a strong affinity to the bleomycin family of antibiotics. Binds to CL990; an antimitotic-antibiotic compound. From Klebsiella pneumoniae.
   3295..3416    +  polyA_signal   SV40 poly(A) signal: SV40 polyadenylation signal
   3489..3505    -  protein_bind   lac operator: The lac repressor binds to the lac operator to inhibit transcription in E. coli. This inhibition can be relieved by adding lactose or isopropyl-β-D-thiogalactopyranoside (IPTG). lac repressor encoded by lacI
   3513..3543    -  promoter       lac promoter: promoter for the E. coli lac operon
   3558..3579    -  protein_bind   CAP binding site: CAP binding activates transcription in the presence of cAMP. E. coli catabolite activator protein
   3592..3684    -  CDS            lacI (fragment): lac repressor; lacI; The lac repressor binds to the lac operator to inhibit transcription in E. coli. This inhibition can be relieved by adding lactose or isopropyl-β-D-thiogalactopyranoside (IPTG).
   3867..4455    -  rep_origin     ori: high-copy-number ColE1/pMB1/pBR322/pUC origin of replication
   4626..5486    -  CDS            AmpR: β-lactamase; bla; confers resistance to ampicillin, carbenicillin, and related antibiotics
   5487..5591    -  promoter       AmpR promoter: bla
   5650..5702    -  misc_feature   bom (fragment): basis of mobility region from pBR322
   5857..366     +  enhancer       CMV enhancer (across the origin): human cytomegalovirus immediate early enhancer
