[The description below was written by a language model from this plasmid's Addgene catalogue record and pLannotate feature annotations shown in this document.]
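Description:
pcDNA-Flag-Sesn-C mSesn2 (delAB) is a mammalian expression plasmid of about 5.9 kb, built on a pcDNA-type backbone, that produces an N-terminally Flag-tagged truncation of mouse Sestrin2 (Sesn2). It is propagated in E. coli through a high-copy ColE1/pUC-type origin and selected with ampicillin via the β-lactamase gene and its native promoter. An f1 origin is also present. For selection in mammalian cells, the backbone carries a neomycin/kanamycin phosphotransferase gene driven by the SV40 early promoter and terminated by an SV40 polyadenylation signal, which would allow G418 selection of stable transfectants.

The expression cassette consists of the CMV immediate-early enhancer and promoter, a short Flag epitope sequence (annotated as a fragment of 3xFLAG), and a roughly 510 bp fragment of the Sesn2 coding sequence, followed by the bovine growth hormone polyadenylation signal. The record describes the mutation as an AB domain truncation, and the construct name indicates that only the C-terminal Sesn-C portion remains, which fits the short length of the annotated coding fragment. T7 and SP6 promoters flank the insert, as is typical of pcDNA vectors, and can be used for in vitro transcription or sequencing. Several small annotated fragments (HIV-1 LTR, ble, lacI, bom) are probably backbone remnants or incidental sequence matches rather than functional parts. The cloning sites are not recorded.

Sestrin2 is a stress-inducible metabolic regulator and a leucine sensor that restrains TORC1 signalling. A domain-deletion construct like this one is suited to mapping which regions of the protein mediate its interactions or activities in transfected mammalian cells, with the Flag tag used for detection or immunoprecipitation. The associated publication concerns Sestrin2 and ULK1-mediated phosphorylation of p62.
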