Addgene plasmid #111799: pcDNA-Flag-Sesn-C mSesn2 (delAB)
Purpose: Mammalian Expression of mSesn2
Depositing lab: Jun Hee Lee. Depositing organization: University of Michigan. Publication: Sestrin2 promotes Unc-51-like kinase 1 mediated phosphorylation of p62/sequestosome-1. Ro SH, Semple IA, Park H, Park H, Park HW, Kim M, Kim JS, Lee JH. FEBS J. 2014 Sep;281(17):3816-27. doi: 10.1111/febs.12905. Epub 2014 Jul 28. PubMed 25040165.
Backbone
  Vector backbone: pcDNA
  Vector type: Mammalian Expression
Growth in bacteria
  Bacterial resistance: Ampicillin, 100 μg/mL
  Growth temperature: 37°C
  Growth strain: DH5alpha
  Copy number: Unknown
Gene/Insert
  Gene/Insert name: mSesn2
  Species: M. musculus (mouse)
  Mutation: AB domain truncation
  Entrez Gene: Sesn2 (a.k.a. HI95, SEST2, Ses2)
  Tag / fusion protein: Flag (N terminal on insert)
  Cloning method: Restriction Enzyme; 5′ cloning site unknown (unknown if destroyed); 3′ cloning site unknown (unknown if destroyed)
  Sequencing primers: 5′ CMV-F
Terms and licenses: Academic/Nonprofit Terms; Industry Terms: Not Available to Industry
How to cite: pcDNA-Flag-Sesn-C mSesn2 (delAB) was a gift from Jun Hee Lee (Addgene plasmid # 111799 ; http://n2t.net/addgene:111799 ; RRID:Addgene_111799)
