>Addgene plasmid #111799 | pcDNA-Flag-Sesn-C mSesn2 (delAB) | depositor partial sequence | sequence record 210027 | CMV
CGTGGGNTTAGNGACTCTCTGGCTACTAGAGAAACCCACTGCTTACTGGCTTATCGAAATTAATACGACT
CACTATAGGGAGACCCAAGCTTGGTACCGAGCTCGGATCCACCGCCATGGACTACAAGGACGATGATGAC
AAGGGCGAATTCGACATCCTATGCTTTGTGGAGGACCCCGCATTTGGATATGAAGACTTCACTCGTCGAG
GGACTCAGGCGCCCCCAACCTTCCGTGCCCAGGATTATACCTGGGAAGACCATGGCTACTCGCTGATCCA
GAGGCTCTACCCTGAGGGAGGGCAGCTGCTGGATGAGAAGTTCCAGGTAGCCTGCAGCCTCACCTATAAC
ACCATCGCCATGCACAGTGGCGTGGACACCTCCATGCTCCGCAGGGCCATCTGGAACTACATCCACTGCG
TCTTTGGCATCAGATACGATGACTATGATTACGGCGAGGTAAACCAGCTCCTGGAACGGAACCTCAAAAT
CTATATCAAGACGGTGGCCTGCTACCCTGAGAAGACGACCCGTAGGATGTACAACCTCTTTTGGAGGCAC
TTCCGCCACTCAGAGAAGGTTCATGTGAACTTGCTGCTCCTTGAAGCCCGCATGCAAGCGGCCCTGCTCT
ATGCCCTGCGCGCCATCACCCGGTACATGACCTGAGTCGAGCATGCATCTAGAGGGCCCTATTCTATAGT
GTCACCTAAATGCTAGAGCTCGCTGATCAGCCTCGACTGTGCCTTCTAGTTGCCAGCCATCTGTTGTTTG
CCCCTCCCCCGTGCCTTCCTTGACCCTGGAAGGTGCCACTCCCACTGTCCTTTCCTAATAAAATGAGGAA
ATTGCATCGCATTGTCTGAGTAGGTGTCATTCTATTCTGGGGGGTGGGGTGGGGCAGGACAGCAAGGGGG
AGGATTGGGAAGACAATAGCAGGCATGCTGGGGATGCGGTGGGCTCTATGGCTTCTGAGGCGGAAAGAAC
CAGCTGGGGCTCTAGGGGTATCCCCACGCGCCCTGTAGCGNCGCATAAGCGCGGCGGGTG
